Addgene plasmid #46949: pCIneoEGFP
Purpose: GFP in Promega pCIneo (uses CMV promoter). Superior to pfwB for some purposes
Depositing lab: John Schiller. Depositing organization: National Cancer Institute (NCI). Publication: Production of papillomavirus-based gene transfer vectors. Buck CB, Thompson CD. Curr Protoc Cell Biol. 2007 Dec;Chapter 26:Unit 26.1. doi: 10.1002/0471143030.cb2601s37. PubMed 18228512.
Backbone
  Vector backbone: pCIneo
  Backbone manufacturer: Promega
  Backbone size w/o insert (bp): 5472
  Total vector size (bp): 6220
  Vector type: Mammalian Expression
  Selectable markers: Neomycin (select with G418)
Growth in bacteria
  Bacterial resistance: Ampicillin, 100 μg/mL
  Growth temperature: 37°C
  Growth strain: DH5alpha
  Copy number: Unknown
Gene/Insert
  Gene/Insert name: GFP
  Species: Aequorea victoria
  Promoter: CMV
  Cloning method: Unknown
  Sequencing primers: 5′ NA; 3′ NA
Terms and licenses: Academic/Nonprofit Terms; Industry Terms: Not Available to Industry
How to cite: pCIneoEGFP was a gift from John Schiller (Addgene plasmid # 46949 ; http://n2t.net/addgene:46949 ; RRID:Addgene_46949)
