[The description below was written by a language model from this plasmid's Addgene catalogue record and pLannotate feature annotations shown in this document.]
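Description:
pCIneoEGFP is a 6,220 bp mammalian expression plasmid in which enhanced GFP, the mammalian codon-optimized derivative of the Aequorea victoria protein, has been placed in the Promega pCIneo backbone. It is propagated in E. coli through a high-copy ColE1/pUC-type origin and selected with ampicillin via the β-lactamase gene under its native promoter. An f1 phage origin is also present, which allows production of single-stranded DNA when helper phage is supplied.

The reporter cassette runs from the human cytomegalovirus immediate-early enhancer and promoter through a chimeric β-globin/immunoglobulin heavy chain intron, a feature of the pCI series that generally improves transcript processing and expression levels. It continues through a T7 promoter and the multiple cloning site into the EGFP coding sequence. A partial T3 promoter and the SV40 polyadenylation signal lie downstream, and the T7 site permits in vitro transcription of the insert. A second, independent cassette uses the SV40 enhancer/early promoter to drive the neomycin phosphotransferase gene, terminated by a synthetic poly(A) signal, so that stably transfected mammalian cells can be selected with G418. Short annotated fragments of lacZα, bom, rop and SV40 large T antigen are backbone remnants rather than functional elements.

The plasmid serves as a constitutive green fluorescent reporter for transfected mammalian cells. The associated publication concerns production of papillomavirus-based gene transfer vectors, and the depositor notes that it is superior to another reporter plasmid, pfwB, for some purposes. This suggests use as a reporter in that setting, although the record does not describe this explicitly. The cloning method used to insert EGFP is not recorded.
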