Features (pLannotate 1.2.2; 20 found; start..end, strand, type, name):
    140..517     +  enhancer       CMV enhancer: human cytomegalovirus immediate early enhancer
    518..729     +  promoter       CMV promoter: human cytomegalovirus (CMV) immediate early promoter
    890..1022    +  intron         chimeric intron: chimera between introns from human β-globin and immunoglobulin heavy chain genes
   1067..1085    +  promoter       T7 promoter: promoter for bacteriophage T7 RNA polymerase
   1091..1143    +  misc_feature   MCS: multiple cloning site
   1157..1876    +  CDS            EGFP: the original enhanced GFP (Yang et al., 1996) mammalian codon-optimized
   1889..1906    -  promoter       T3 promoter (fragment): promoter for bacteriophage T3 RNA polymerase
   1924..2045    -  polyA_signal   SV40 poly(A) signal: SV40 polyadenylation signal
   2068..2136    -  CDS            large T antigen (fragment): large T antigen from SV40 (simian virus 40)
   2160..2227    +  CDS            lacZα (fragment): LacZα fragment of β-galactosidase; lacZ fragment
   2231..2659    +  rep_origin     f1 ori (sequence partly withheld): f1 bacteriophage origin of replication; arrow indicates direction of (+) strand synthesis
   2687..2738    -  misc_feature   bom (fragment): basis of mobility region from pBR322
   2803..3160    +  promoter       SV40 promoter: SV40 enhancer and early promoter
   3211..4002    +  CDS            neo: KKA2_KLEPN - Also known as kan, nptII. Experimental evidence at protein level: Swiss-Prot protein existence level 1. Resistance to kanamycin, neomycin, paromomycin, ribostamycin, butirosin and gentamicin B. From Klebsiella pneumoniae.
   4069..4117    +  polyA_signal   poly(A) signal: synthetic polyadenylation signal
   4137..4191    -  misc_feature   bom (fragment): basis of mobility region from pBR322
   4293..4328    -  CDS            rop (fragment): Rop protein, which maintains plasmids at low copy number; rop
   4423..4527    +  promoter       AmpR promoter: bla
   4528..5388    +  CDS            AmpR: β-lactamase; bla; confers resistance to ampicillin, carbenicillin, and related antibiotics
   5559..6147    +  rep_origin     ori: high-copy-number ColE1/pMB1/pBR322/pUC origin of replication
>Addgene plasmid #46949 | pCIneoEGFP | depositor full sequence | sequence record 66699 | pCIneoEGFP sequence 6220 bps
TCAATATTGGCCATTAGCCATATTATTCATTGGTTATATAGCATAAATCAATATTGGCTATTGGCCATTG
CATACGTTGTATCTATATCATAATATGTACATTTATATTGGCTCATGTCCAATATGACCGCCATGTTGGC
ATTGATTATTGACTAGTTATTAATAGTAATCAATTACGGGGTCATTAGTTCATAGCCCATATATGGAGTT
CCGCGTTACATAACTTACGGTAAATGGCCCGCCTGGCTGACCGCCCAACGACCCCCGCCCATTGACGTCA
ATAATGACGTATGTTCCCATAGTAACGCCAATAGGGACTTTCCATTGACGTCAATGGGTGGAGTATTTAC
GGTAAACTGCCCACTTGGCAGTACATCAAGTGTATCATATGCCAAGTCCGCCCCCTATTGACGTCAATGA
CGGTAAATGGCCCGCCTGGCATTATGCCCAGTACATGACCTTACGGGACTTTCCTACTTGGCAGTACATC
TACGTATTAGTCATCGCTATTACCATGGTGATGCGGTTTTGGCAGTACACCAATGGGCGTGGATAGCGGT
TTGACTCACGGGGATTTCCAAGTCTCCACCCCATTGACGTCAATGGGAGTTTGTTTTGGCACCAAAATCA
ACGGGACTTTCCAAAATGTCGTAACAACTGCGATCGCCCGCCCCGTTGACGCAAATGGGCGGTAGGCGTG
TACGGTGGGAGGTCTATATAAGCAGAGCTCGTTTAGTGAACCGTCAGATCACTAGAAGCTTTATTGCGGT
AGTTTATCACAGTTAAATTGCTAACGCAGTCAGTGCTTCTGACACAACAGTCTCGAACTTAAGCTGCAGT
GACTCTCTTAAGGTAGCCTTGCAGAAGTTGGTCGTGAGGCACTGGGCAGGTAAGTATCAAGGTTACAAGA
CAGGTTTAAGGAGACCAATAGAAACTGGGCTTGTCGAGACAGAGAAGACTCTTGCGTTTCTGATAGGCAC
CTATTGGTCTTACTGACATCCACTTTGCCTTTCTCTCCACAGGTGTCCACTCCCAGTTCAATTACAGCTC
TTAAGGCTAGAGTACTTAATACGACTCACTATAGGCTAGCCTCGAGCTCAAGCTTCGAATTCTGCAGTCG
ACGGTACCGCGGGCCCGGGATCCACCGGTCGCCACCATGGTGAGCAAGGGCGAGGAGCTGTTCACCGGGG
TGGTGCCCATCCTGGTCGAGCTGGACGGCGACGTAAACGGCCACAAGTTCAGCGTGTCCGGCGAGGGCGA
GGGCGATGCCACCTACGGCAAGCTGACCCTGAAGTTCATCTGCACCACCGGCAAGCTGCCCGTGCCCTGG
CCCACCCTCGTGACCACCCTGACCTACGGCGTGCAGTGCTTCAGCCGCTACCCCGACCACATGAAGCAGC
ACGACTTCTTCAAGTCCGCCATGCCCGAAGGCTACGTCCAGGAGCGCACCATCTTCTTCAAGGACGACGG
CAACTACAAGACCCGCGCCGAGGTGAAGTTCGAGGGCGACACCCTGGTGAACCGCATCGAGCTGAAGGGC
ATCGACTTCAAGGAGGACGGCAACATCCTGGGGCACAAGCTGGAGTACAACTACAACAGCCACAACGTCT
ATATCATGGCCGACAAGCAGAAGAACGGCATCAAGGTGAACTTCAAGATCCGCCACAACATCGAGGACGG
CAGCGTGCAGCTCGCCGACCACTACCAGCAGAACACCCCCATCGGCGACGGCCCCGTGCTGCTGCCCGAC
AACCACTACCTGAGCACCCAGTCCGCCCTGAGCAAAGACCCCAACGAGAAGCGCGATCACATGGTCCTGC
TGGAGTTCGTGACCGCCGCCGGGATCACTCTCGGCATGGACGAGCTGTACAAGTAAAGCGGCCGCTTCCC
TTTAGTGAGGGTTAATGCTTCGAGCAGACATGATAAGATACATTGATGAGTTTGGACAAACCACAACTAG
AATGCAGTGAAAAAAATGCTTTATTTGTGAAATTTGTGATGCTATTGCTTTATTTGTAACCATTATAAGC
TGCAATAAACAAGTTAACAACAACAATTGCATTCATTTTATGTTTCAGGTTCAGGGGGAGATGTGGGAGG
TTTTTTAAAGCAAGTAAAACCTCTACAAATGTGGTAAAATCCGATAAGGATCGATCCGGGCTGGCGTAAT
AGCGAAGAGGCCCGCACCGATCGCCCTTCCCAACAGTTGCGCAGCCTGAATGGCGAATGG
[124 nt withheld, positions 2231-2354]
C
[91 nt withheld, positions 2356-2446]
A
[49 nt withheld, positions 2448-2496]
CCTTTGACGTTGGAGTCCACGTTCTTT
[37 nt withheld, positions 2524-2560]
ACCCTATCTCGGTCTATTCTTTTGATTTATAAGGGATTTTGCCGATTTCGGCCTATTGGTTAAAAAATGA
GCTGATTTAACAAAAATTTAACGCGAATTTTAACAAAATATTAACGCTTACAATTTCCTGATGCGGTATT
TTCTCCTTACGCATCTGTGCGGTATTTCACACCGCATACGCGGATCTGCGCAGCACCATGGCCTGAAATA
ACCTCTGAAAGAGGAACTTGGTTAGGTACCTTCTGAGGCGGAAAGAACCAGCTGTGGAATGTGTGTCAGT
TAGGGTGTGGAAAGTCCCCAGGCTCCCCAGCAGGCAGAAGTATGCAAAGCATGCATCTCAATTAGTCAGC
AACCAGGTGTGGAAAGTCCCCAGGCTCCCCAGCAGGCAGAAGTATGCAAAGCATGCATCTCAATTAGTCA
GCAACCATAGTCCCGCCCCTAACTCCGCCCATCCCGCCCCTAACTCCGCCCAGTTCCGCCCATTCTCCGC
CCCATGGCTGACTAATTTTTTTTATTTATGCAGAGGCCGAGGCCGCCTCGGCCTCTGAGCTATTCCAGAA
GTAGTGAGGAGGCTTTTTTGGAGGCCTAGGCTTTTGCAAAAAGCTTGATTCTTCTGACACAACAGTCTCG
AACTTAAGGCTAGAGCCACCATGATTGAACAAGATGGATTGCACGCAGGTTCTCCGGCCGCTTGGGTGGA
GAGGCTATTCGGCTATGACTGGGCACAACAGACAATCGGCTGCTCTGATGCCGCCGTGTTCCGGCTGTCA
GCGCAGGGGCGCCCGGTTCTTTTTGTCAAGACCGACCTGTCCGGTGCCCTGAATGAACTGCAGGACGAGG
CAGCGCGGCTATCGTGGCTGGCCACGACGGGCGTTCCTTGCGCAGCTGTGCTCGACGTTGTCACTGAAGC
GGGAAGGGACTGGCTGCTATTGGGCGAAGTGCCGGGGCAGGATCTCCTGTCATCTCACCTTGCTCCTGCC
GAGAAAGTATCCATCATGGCTGATGCAATGCGGCGGCTGCATACGCTTGATCCGGCTACCTGCCCATTCG
ACCACCAAGCGAAACATCGCATCGAGCGAGCACGTACTCGGATGGAAGCCGGTCTTGTCGATCAGGATGA
TCTGGACGAAGAGCATCAGGGGCTCGCGCCAGCCGAACTGTTCGCCAGGCTCAAGGCGCGCATGCCCGAC
GGCGAGGATCTCGTCGTGACCCATGGCGATGCCTGCTTGCCGAATATCATGGTGGAAAATGGCCGCTTTT
CTGGATTCATCGACTGTGGCCGGCTGGGTGTGGCGGACCGCTATCAGGACATAGCGTTGGCTACCCGTGA
TATTGCTGAAGAGCTTGGCGGCGAATGGGCTGACCGCTTCCTCGTGCTTTACGGTATCGCCGCTCCCGAT
TCGCAGCGCATCGCCTTCTATCGCCTTCTTGACGAGTTCTTCTGAGCGGGACTCTGGGGTTCGAAATGAC
CGACCAAGCGACGCCCAACCTGCCATCACGATGGCCGCAATAAAATATCTTTATTTTCATTACATCTGTG
TGTTGGTTTTTTGTGTGAATCGATAGCGATAAGGATCCGCGTATGGTGCACTCTCAGTACAATCTGCTCT
GATGCCGCATAGTTAAGCCAGCCCCGACACCCGCCAACACCCGCTGACGCGCCCTGACGGGCTTGTCTGC
TCCCGGCATCCGCTTACAGACAAGCTGTGACCGTCTCCGGGAGCTGCATGTGTCAGAGGTTTTCACCGTC
ATCACCGAAACGCGCGAGACGAAAGGGCCTCGTGATACGCCTATTTTTATAGGTTAATGTCATGATAATA
ATGGTTTCTTAGACGTCAGGTGGCACTTTTCGGGGAAATGTGCGCGGAACCCCTATTTGTTTATTTTTCT
AAATACATTCAAATATGTATCCGCTCATGAGACAATAACCCTGATAAATGCTTCAATAATATTGAAAAAG
GAAGAGTATGAGTATTCAACATTTCCGTGTCGCCCTTATTCCCTTTTTTGCGGCATTTTGCCTTCCTGTT
TTTGCTCACCCAGAAACGCTGGTGAAAGTAAAAGATGCTGAAGATCAGTTGGGTGCACGAGTGGGTTACA
TCGAACTGGATCTCAACAGCGGTAAGATCCTTGAGAGTTTTCGCCCCGAAGAACGTTTTCCAATGATGAG
CACTTTTAAAGTTCTGCTATGTGGCGCGGTATTATCCCGTATTGACGCCGGGCAAGAGCAACTCGGTCGC
CGCATACACTATTCTCAGAATGACTTGGTTGAGTACTCACCAGTCACAGAAAAGCATCTTACGGATGGCA
TGACAGTAAGAGAATTATGCAGTGCTGCCATAACCATGAGTGATAACACTGCGGCCAACTTACTTCTGAC
AACGATCGGAGGACCGAAGGAGCTAACCGCTTTTTTGCACAACATGGGGGATCATGTAACTCGCCTTGAT
CGTTGGGAACCGGAGCTGAATGAAGCCATACCAAACGACGAGCGTGACACCACGATGCCTGTAGCAATGG
CAACAACGTTGCGCAAACTATTAACTGGCGAACTACTTACTCTAGCTTCCCGGCAACAATTAATAGACTG
GATGGAGGCGGATAAAGTTGCAGGACCACTTCTGCGCTCGGCCCTTCCGGCTGGCTGGTTTATTGCTGAT
AAATCTGGAGCCGGTGAGCGTGGGTCTCGCGGTATCATTGCAGCACTGGGGCCAGATGGTAAGCCCTCCC
GTATCGTAGTTATCTACACGACGGGGAGTCAGGCAACTATGGATGAACGAAATAGACAGATCGCTGAGAT
AGGTGCCTCACTGATTAAGCATTGGTAACTGTCAGACCAAGTTTACTCATATATACTTTAGATTGATTTA
AAACTTCATTTTTAATTTAAAAGGATCTAGGTGAAGATCCTTTTTGATAATCTCATGACCAAAATCCCTT
AACGTGAGTTTTCGTTCCACTGAGCGTCAGACCCCGTAGAAAAGATCAAAGGATCTTCTTGAGATCCTTT
TTTTCTGCGCGTAATCTGCTGCTTGCAAACAAAAAAACCACCGCTACCAGCGGTGGTTTGTTTGCCGGAT
CAAGAGCTACCAACTCTTTTTCCGAAGGTAACTGGCTTCAGCAGAGCGCAGATACCAAATACTGTTCTTC
TAGTGTAGCCGTAGTTAGGCCACCACTTCAAGAACTCTGTAGCACCGCCTACATACCTCGCTCTGCTAAT
CCTGTTACCAGTGGCTGCTGCCAGTGGCGATAAGTCGTGTCTTACCGGGTTGGACTCAAGACGATAGTTA
CCGGATAAGGCGCAGCGGTCGGGCTGAACGGGGGGTTCGTGCACACAGCCCAGCTTGGAGCGAACGACCT
ACACCGAACTGAGATACCTACAGCGTGAGCTATGAGAAAGCGCCACGCTTCCCGAAGGGAGAAAGGCGGA
CAGGTATCCGGTAAGCGGCAGGGTCGGAACAGGAGAGCGCACGAGGGAGCTTCCAGGGGGAAACGCCTGG
TATCTTTATAGTCCTGTCGGGTTTCGCCACCTCTGACTTGAGCGTCGATTTTTGTGATGCTCGTCAGGGG
GGCGGAGCCTATGGAAAAACGCCAGCAACGCGGCCTTTTTACGGTTCCTGGCCTTTTGCTGGCCTTTTGC
TCACATGGCTCGACAGATCT
