>Addgene plasmid #46949 | pCIneoEGFP | addgene partial sequence | sequence record 68970 | chim-int-F 5'-TCTTACTGACATCCACTTTGCC-3'
GTGTCCACTCCCAGTTCAATTACAGCTCTTAAGGCTAGAGTACTTAATACGACTCACTATAGGCTAGCCT
CGAGCTCAAGCTTCGAATTCTGCAGTCGACGGTACCGCGGGCCCGGGATCCACCGGTCGCCACCATGGTG
AGCAAGGGCGAGGAGCTGTTCACCGGGGTGGTGCCCATCCTGGTCGAGCTGGACGGCGACGTAAACGGCC
ACAAGTTCAGCGTGTCCGGCGAGGGCGAGGGCGATGCCACCTACGGCAAGCTGACCCTGAAGTTCATCTG
CACCACCGGCAAGCTGCCCGTGCCCTGGCCCACCCTCGTGACCACCCTGACCTACGGCGTGCAGTGCTTC
AGCCGCTACCCCGACCACATGAAGCAGCACGACTTCTTCAAGTCCGCCATGCCCGAAGGCTACGTCCAGG
AGCGCACCATCTTCTTCAAGGACGACGGCAACTACAAGACCCGCGCCGAGGTGAAGTTCGAGGGCGACAC
CCTGGTGAACCGCATCGAGCTGAAGGGCATCGACTTCAAGGAGGACGGCAACATCCTGGGGCACAAGCTG
GAGTACAACTACAACAGCCACAACGTCTATATCATGGCCGACAAGCAGAAGAACGGCATCAAGGTGAACT
TCAAGATCCGCCACAACATCGAGGACGGCAGCGTGCAGCTCGCCGACCACTACCAGCAGAACACCCCCAT
CGGCGACGGCCCCGTGCTGCTGCCCGACAACCACTACCTGAGCACCCAGTCCGCCCTGAGCAAAGACCCC
AACGAGAAGCGCGATCACATGGTCCTGCTGGAGTTCGTGACCGCCGCCGGGATCACTCTCGGCATGGACG
AGCTGTACAAGTAAAGCGGCCGCTTCCCTTTAGTGAGGGTTAATGCTTCGAGCAGACATGATAAGATACA
TTGATGAGTTTGGACAAACCACAACTAGAATGCA
